Addgene plasmid #230482: AiP14276 - pAAV-AiE0807h_3xC2-minBG-SYFP2-WPRE3-BGHpA (Alias: CN4276)
Purpose: AiE0807h_3xC2 is an enhancer sequence, designed to drive AAV-mediated transgene expression in specific populations of brain cells
Depositing lab: Allen Institute for Brain Science & Jonathan Ting. Depositing organization: Allen Institute. Publication: A suite of enhancer AAVs and transgenic mouse lines for genetic access to cortical cell types. Ben-Simon Y, Hooper M, Narayan S, Daigle TL, Dwivedi D, Way SW, Oster A, Stafford DA, Mich JK, Taormina MJ, Martinez RA, Opitz-Araya X, Roth JR, Alexander JR, Allen S, Amster A, Arbuckle J, Ayala A, Baker PM, Bakken TE, Barcelli T, Barta S, Bendrick J, Bertagnolli D, Bielstein C, Bishwakarma P, Bowlus J, Boyer G, Brouner K, Casian B, Casper T, Chakka AB, Chakrabarty R, Chance RK, Chavan S, Clark M, Colbert K, Collman F, Daniel S, Departee M, DiValentin P, Donadio N, Dotson N, Egdorf T, Fliss T, Gabitto M, Garcia J, Gary A, Gasperini M, Gloe J, Goldy J, Gore BB, Graybuck L, Greisman N, Haeseleer F, Halterman C, Haradon Z, Hastings SD, Helback O, Ho W, Hockemeyer D, Huang C, Huff S, Hunker A, Johansen N, Jones D, Juneau Z, Kalmbach B, Kannan M, Khem S, Kussick E, Kutsal R, Larsen R, Lee C, Lee AY, Leibly M, Lenz GH, Li S, Liang E, Lusk N, Madigan Z, Malloy J, Malone J, McCue R, Melchor J, Mollenkopf T, Moosman S, Morin E, Newman D, Ng L, Ngo K, Omstead V, Otto S, Oyama A, Pena N, Pham T, Phillips E, Pom CA, Potekhina L, Ransford S, Ray PL, Rette D, Reynoldson C, Rimorin C, Rocha D, Ruiz A, Sanchez REA, Sawyer L, Sedeno-Cortes A, Sevigny JP, Shapovalova N, Shepard N, Shulga L, Sigler AR, Siverts L, Soliman S, Somasundaram S, Staats B, Stewart K, Szelenyi E, Tieu M, Trader C, Tran A, van Velthoven CTJ, Walker M, Wang Y, Weed N, Wirthlin M, Wood T, Wynalda B, Yao Z, Zhou T, Ariza J, Dee N, Reding M, Ronellenfitch K, Mufti S, Sunkin SM, Smith KA, Esposito L, Waters J, Thyagarajan B, Yao S, Lein ES, Zeng H, Levi BP, Ngai J, Ting JT, Tasic B. Cell. 2025 May 16:S0092-8674(25)00513-6. doi: 10.1016/j.cell.2025.05.002. PubMed 40403729.
Backbone
  Vector backbone: pAAV2
  Vector type: AAV
Growth in bacteria
  Bacterial resistance: Ampicillin, 100 μg/mL
  Growth temperature: 37°C
  Growth strain: NEB Stable
  Copy number: High Copy
Gene/Insert
  Gene/Insert name: SYFP2
  Species: Synthetic
  Promoter: minBG
  Cloning method: Gibson Cloning
Terms and licenses: Academic/Nonprofit Terms; Industry Terms: Not Available to Industry
How to cite: AiP14276 - pAAV-AiE0807h_3xC2-minBG-SYFP2-WPRE3-BGHpA (Alias: CN4276) was a gift from Allen Institute for Brain Science & Jonathan Ting (Addgene plasmid # 230482 ; http://n2t.net/addgene:230482 ; RRID:Addgene_230482)
