[The description below was written by a language model from this plasmid's Addgene catalogue record and pLannotate feature annotations shown in this document.]
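Description:
AiP14276 - pAAV-AiE0807h_3xC2-minBG-SYFP2-WPRE3-BGHpA (alias CN4276) is an AAV transfer plasmid of about 4.9 kb built on a pAAV2 backbone and intended for packaging a recombinant AAV genome that reports enhancer activity in the brain. In bacteria it is maintained by a high-copy ColE1/pUC-type origin and selected with ampicillin through the bla gene and its native promoter. An f1 phage origin and small remnants of pBR322 bom and rop sequences are also present in the backbone. The annotation finds a full AAV2 inverted terminal repeat downstream of the cassette but only short ITR fragments at the upstream end. This may reflect the difficulty of sequencing or annotating these repeats, or a partial upstream ITR; the record does not say which.

Between the ITRs, the AiE0807h_3xC2 enhancer sits upstream of the minBG minimal promoter named in the record. Neither element was annotated by the feature tool, but they presumably occupy the unannotated region preceding the reporter. A minimal promoter has little activity on its own, so transcription depends on the enhancer, which confers cell-type selectivity. The name suggests a triple-copy core arrangement, though the record does not define it. The reporter is SYFP2, a rapidly maturing monomeric yellow fluorescent protein derived from Aequorea victoria. It is followed by WPRE3, a shortened woodchuck hepatitis virus posttranscriptional element that boosts expression (seen as two WPRE fragments), and a bovine growth hormone polyadenylation signal.

The construct belongs to a suite of enhancer AAVs for genetic access to cortical cell types. It is used to label specific brain cell populations, although the record does not state which population this enhancer targets.
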