Features (pLannotate 1.2.2; 14 found; start..end, strand, type, name):
     12..39      +  repeat_region  AAV2 ITR (fragment): inverted terminal repeat of adeno-associated virus serotype 2 inverted
     68..95      +  repeat_region  AAV2 ITR (fragment): inverted terminal repeat of adeno-associated virus serotype 2 inverted
    901..1617    +  CDS            SYFP2: SYFP2 is a basic (constitutively fluorescent) yellow fluorescent protein published in 2006, derived from Aequorea victoria. It is reported to be a very rapidly-maturing monomer with moderate acid sensitivity.
   1657..1814    +  misc_feature   WPRE (fragment): woodchuck hepatitis virus posttranscriptional regulatory element
   1820..1900    +  misc_feature   WPRE (fragment): woodchuck hepatitis virus posttranscriptional regulatory element
   1917..2028    +  polyA_signal   bGH poly(A) signal: bovine growth hormone polyadenylation signal
   2146..2286    +  repeat_region  AAV2 ITR: inverted terminal repeat of adeno-associated virus serotype 2 inverted
   2291..2342    -  misc_feature   bom (fragment): basis of mobility region from pBR322
   2361..2816    +  rep_origin     f1 ori (sequence partly withheld): f1 bacteriophage origin of replication; arrow indicates direction of (+) strand synthesis
   2817..2866    -  misc_feature   bom (fragment): basis of mobility region from pBR322
   2968..3003    -  CDS            rop (fragment): Rop protein, which maintains plasmids at low copy number; rop
   3098..3202    +  promoter       AmpR promoter: bla
   3203..4063    +  CDS            AmpR: β-lactamase; bla; confers resistance to ampicillin, carbenicillin, and related antibiotics
   4234..4822    +  rep_origin     ori: high-copy-number ColE1/pMB1/pBR322/pUC origin of replication
>Addgene plasmid #230482 | AiP14276 - pAAV-AiE0807h_3xC2-minBG-SYFP2-WPRE3-BGHpA (Alias: CN4276) | addgene full sequence | sequence record 470847 | Addgene NGS Result
CCTGCAGGCAGCTGCGCGCTCGCTCGCTCACTGAGGCCGCCCGGGCGTCGGGCGACCTTTGGTCGCCCGG
CCTCAGTGAGCGAGCGAGCGCGCAGAGAGGGAGTGGCCAACTCCATCACTAGGGGTTCCTGCGGCCGCAC
GCGTGTGGAACCCTTTCTTGGTGCACACTTTGTATTTTTTTTATAAATCTATGCCATTCTGACTCAGCAC
TGATTACTACATGCACAATGATAGCAATCCACAGGCAAGCATTCATATTGCTAATGATACTGCTTTGCAG
AGTGATTATCTGAGAGCCATTCTCAGCTGCTGCATCAGGATTACAGCATTTTTGCAACCACAAATTAAGG
CAGGGGTGAAAAAGTGGAACCCTTTCTTGGTGCACACTTTGTATTTTTTTTATAAATCTATGCCATTCTG
ACTCAGCACTGATTACTACATGCACAATGATAGCAATCCACAGGCAAGCATTCATATTGCTAATGATACT
GCTTTGCAGAGTGATTATCTGAGAGCCATTCTCAGCTGCTGCATCAGGATTACAGCATTTTTGCAACCAC
AAATTAAGGCAGGGGTGAAAAAGTGGAACCCTTTCTTGGTGCACACTTTGTATTTTTTTTATAAATCTAT
GCCATTCTGACTCAGCACTGATTACTACATGCACAATGATAGCAATCCACAGGCAAGCATTCATATTGCT
AATGATACTGCTTTGCAGAGTGATTATCTGAGAGCCATTCTCAGCTGCTGCATCAGGATTACAGCATTTT
TGCAACCACAAATTAAGGCAGGGGTGAAAAAGAGCTCGGGCTGGGCATAAAAGTCAGGGCAGAGCCATCT
ATTGCTTACATTTGCTTCTGGGATCCAGATCTTTCGAAGCTAGCGCTACCGGTCGCCACCATGGTGAGCA
AGGGCGAGGAGCTGTTCACCGGGGTGGTGCCCATCCTGGTCGAGCTGGACGGCGACGTAAACGGCCACAA
GTTCAGCGTGTCCGGCGAGGGCGAGGGCGATGCCACCTACGGCAAGCTGACCCTGAAGCTGATCTGCACC
ACCGGCAAGCTGCCCGTGCCCTGGCCCACCCTCGTGACCACCCTGGGCTACGGCGTGCAGTGCTTCGCCC
GCTACCCCGACCACATGAAGCAGCACGACTTCTTCAAGTCCGCCATGCCCGAAGGCTACGTCCAGGAGCG
CACCATCTTCTTCAAGGACGACGGCAACTACAAGACCCGCGCCGAGGTGAAGTTCGAGGGCGACACCCTG
GTGAACCGCATCGAGCTGAAGGGCATCGACTTCAAGGAGGACGGCAACATCCTGGGGCACAAGCTGGAGT
ACAACTACAACAGCCACAACGTCTATATCACCGCCGACAAGCAGAAGAACGGCATCAAGGCCAACTTCAA
GATCCGCCACAACATCGAGGACGGCGGCGTGCAGCTCGCCGACCACTACCAGCAGAACACCCCCATCGGC
GACGGCCCCGTGCTGCTGCCCGACAACCACTACCTGAGCTACCAGTCCAAGCTGAGCAAAGACCCCAACG
AGAAGCGCGATCACATGGTCCTGCTGGAGTTCGTGACCGCCGCCGGGATCACTCTCGGCATGGACGAGCT
GTACAAGTAAGTCGACGGCGCGCCGCGGCCGCGAATTCGATATCATAATCAACCTCTGGATTACAAAATT
TGTGAAAGATTGACTGGTATTCTTAACTATGTTGCTCCTTTTACGCTATGTGGATACGCTGCTTTAATGC
CTTTGTATCATGCTATTGCTTCCCGTATGGCTTTCATTTTCTCCTCCTTGTATAAATCCTGGTTAGTTCT
TGCCACGGCGGAACTCATCGCCGCCTGCCTTGCCCGCTGCTGGACAGGGGCTCGGCTGTTGGGCACTGAC
AATTCCGTGGCTCGAGAGATCTTCGACTGTGCCTTCTAGTTGCCAGCCATCTGTTGTTTGCCCCTCCCCC
GTGCCTTCCTTGACCCTGGAAGGTGCCACTCCCACTGTCCTTTCCTAATAAAATGAGGAAATTGCATCGC
ATTGTCTGAGTAGGTGTCATTCTATTCTGGGGGGTGGGGTGGGGCAGGACAGCAAGGGGGAGGATTGGGA
AGACAATAGCAGGCATGAGATCTCACGTGCGGACCGAGCGGCCGCAGGAACCCCTAGTGATGGAGTTGGC
CACTCCCTCTCTGCGCGCTCGCTCGCTCACTGAGGCCGGGCGACCAAAGGTCGCCCGACGCCCGGGCTTT
GCCCGGGCGGCCTCAGTGAGCGAGCGAGCGCGCAGCTGCCTGCAGGGGCGCCTGATGCGGTATTTTCTCC
TTACGCATCTGTGCGGTATTTCACACCGCATA
[95 nt withheld, positions 2343-2437]
T
[46 nt withheld, positions 2439-2484]
C
[141 nt withheld, positions 2486-2626]
CCTTTGACGTTGGAGTCCACGTTCTTT
[37 nt withheld, positions 2654-2690]
ACTCTATCTCGGGCTATTCTTTTGATTTATAAGGGATTTTGCCGATTTCGGTCTATTGGTTAAAAAATGA
GCTGATTTAACAAAAATTTAACGCGAATTTTAACAAAATATTAACGTTTACAATTTTATGGTGCACTCTC
AGTACAATCTGCTCTGATGCCGCATAGTTAAGCCAGCCCCGACACCCGCCAACACCCGCTGACGCGCCCT
GACGGGCTTGTCTGCTCCCGGCATCCGCTTACAGACAAGCTGTGACCGTCTCCGGGAGCTGCATGTGTCA
GAGGTTTTCACCGTCATCACCGAAACGCGCGAGACGAAAGGGCCTCGTGATACGCCTATTTTTATAGGTT
AATGTCATGATAATAATGGTTTCTTAGACGTCAGGTGGCACTTTTCGGGGAAATGTGCGCGGAACCCCTA
TTTGTTTATTTTTCTAAATACATTCAAATATGTATCCGCTCATGAGACAATAACCCTGATAAATGCTTCA
ATAATATTGAAAAAGGAAGAGTATGAGTATTCAACATTTCCGTGTCGCCCTTATTCCCTTTTTTGCGGCA
TTTTGCCTTCCTGTTTTTGCTCACCCAGAAACGCTGGTGAAAGTAAAAGATGCTGAAGATCAGTTGGGTG
CACGAGTGGGTTACATCGAACTGGATCTCAACAGCGGTAAGATCCTTGAGAGTTTTCGCCCCGAAGAACG
TTTTCCAATGATGAGCACTTTTAAAGTTCTGCTATGTGGCGCGGTATTATCCCGTATTGACGCCGGGCAA
GAGCAACTCGGTCGCCGCATACACTATTCTCAGAATGACTTGGTTGAGTACTCACCAGTCACAGAAAAGC
ATCTTACGGATGGCATGACAGTAAGAGAATTATGCAGTGCTGCCATAACCATGAGTGATAACACTGCGGC
CAACTTACTTCTGACAACGATCGGAGGACCGAAGGAGCTAACCGCTTTTTTGCACAACATGGGGGATCAT
GTAACTCGCCTTGATCGTTGGGAACCGGAGCTGAATGAAGCCATACCAAACGACGAGCGTGACACCACGA
TGCCTGTAGCAATGGCAACAACGTTGCGCAAACTATTAACTGGCGAACTACTTACTCTAGCTTCCCGGCA
ACAATTAATAGACTGGATGGAGGCGGATAAAGTTGCAGGACCACTTCTGCGCTCGGCCCTTCCGGCTGGC
TGGTTTATTGCTGATAAATCTGGAGCCGGTGAGCGTGGGTCTCGCGGTATCATTGCAGCACTGGGGCCAG
ATGGTAAGCCCTCCCGTATCGTAGTTATCTACACGACGGGGAGTCAGGCAACTATGGATGAACGAAATAG
ACAGATCGCTGAGATAGGTGCCTCACTGATTAAGCATTGGTAACTGTCAGACCAAGTTTACTCATATATA
CTTTAGATTGATTTAAAACTTCATTTTTAATTTAAAAGGATCTAGGTGAAGATCCTTTTTGATAATCTCA
TGACCAAAATCCCTTAACGTGAGTTTTCGTTCCACTGAGCGTCAGACCCCGTAGAAAAGATCAAAGGATC
TTCTTGAGATCCTTTTTTTCTGCGCGTAATCTGCTGCTTGCAAACAAAAAAACCACCGCTACCAGCGGTG
GTTTGTTTGCCGGATCAAGAGCTACCAACTCTTTTTCCGAAGGTAACTGGCTTCAGCAGAGCGCAGATAC
CAAATACTGTTCTTCTAGTGTAGCCGTAGTTAGGCCACCACTTCAAGAACTCTGTAGCACCGCCTACATA
CCTCGCTCTGCTAATCCTGTTACCAGTGGCTGCTGCCAGTGGCGATAAGTCGTGTCTTACCGGGTTGGAC
TCAAGACGATAGTTACCGGATAAGGCGCAGCGGTCGGGCTGAACGGGGGGTTCGTGCACACAGCCCAGCT
TGGAGCGAACGACCTACACCGAACTGAGATACCTACAGCGTGAGCTATGAGAAAGCGCCACGCTTCCCGA
AGGGAGAAAGGCGGACAGGTATCCGGTAAGCGGCAGGGTCGGAACAGGAGAGCGCACGAGGGAGCTTCCA
GGGGGAAACGCCTGGTATCTTTATAGTCCTGTCGGGTTTCGCCACCTCTGACTTGAGCGTCGATTTTTGT
GATGCTCGTCAGGGGGGCGGAGCCTATGGAAAAACGCCAGCAACGCGGCCTTTTTACGGTTCCTGGCCTT
TTGCTGGCCTTTTGCTCACATGT
